>Addgene plasmid #222529 | pPB-cT3G-cERP2-KCTD19 | addgene full sequence | sequence record 442522 | Addgene NGS Result
TCACCTCGAGTTTACTCCCTATCAGTGATAGAGAACGTATGAAGAGTTTACTCCCTATCAGTGATAGAGA
ACGTATGCAGACTTTACTCCCTATCAGTGATAGAGAACGTATAAGGAGTTTACTCCCTATCAGTGATAGA
GAACGTATGACCAGTTTACTCCCTATCAGTGATAGAGAACGTATCTACAGTTTACTCCCTATCAGTGATA
GAGAACGTATATCCAGTTTACTCCCTATCAGTGATAGAGAACGTATAAGCTTGCCTATATAAGCAGAGCT
CGTTTAGTGAACCGTCAGATCGCCTGGAGACGCCATCCACGCTGTTTTGACCTCCATAGAAGACACCGGG
ACCGATCCAGCCTACCACAAGTTTGTACAAAAAAGTTGGCACCATGGAGGAGTCTGGCATGGCTCATGAA
TCAGCAGAGGACTTGTTTCATTTCAACGTAGGGGGCTGGCATTTCTCAGTTCCCAGAAGCAAACTCTCTC
AGTTTCCAGACTCCCTGCTGTGGAAAGAGGCTTCAGCCTTGACCTCTTCAGAAAGCCAGAGGCTATTTAT
CGACAGAGATGGTTCCACATTTAGGCACGTGCACTATTACCTCTACACCTCCAAACTCTCCTTCTCCAGT
TGTGCAGAACTGAACTTGCTGTATGAGCAAGCATTGGGTTTGCAGCTGATGCCTTTGCTGCAGACTCTAG
ATAACCTGAAGGAAGGGAAACACCATCTACGCGTACGGCCTGCAGACCTACCTGTTGCTGAGAGAGCATC
TCTGAACTACTGGCGTACATGGAAGTGTATTAGCAAACCCTCAGAATTTCCAATTAAAAGCCCAGCCTTT
ACAGGCCTACATGATAAGGCACCTCTGGGGCTCATGGACACACCCCTGTTAGACACAGAAGAGGAGGTGC
ACTACTGCTTCCTGCCCCTAGACCTGGTGGCCAAATATCCCAGCCTAGTGACTGAAGACAACCTGCTGTG
GCTGGCTGAGACGGTGGCCCTCATCGAGTGCGAGTGCAGCGAGTTCCGCTTCATTGTGAATTTTCTTCGC
TCACAGAAGATTTTACTACCGGATAATTTCTCCAACATTGATGTATTAGAAGCAGAAGTGGAAATTCTGG
AAATCCCTGCACTCACTGAAGCCGTAAGGTGGTACCGGATGAACATGGGTGGCTGTTCCCCGACCACCTG
TTCTCCCCTGAGCCCCGGGAAGGGGGCCCGCACAGCCAGCCTGGAGTCCGTGAAACCGCTCTACACAATG
GCCCTGGGTCTGCTGGTCAAGTACCCGGACTCTGCGCTGGGCCAGCTTCGCATCGAGAGCACGCTAGACG
GAAGCCGACTGTACATCACAGGGAATGGCGTCCTCTTTCAGCACGTCAAGAACTGGCTGGGGACTTGCCG
GCTGCCCCTGACAGAGACCATTTCCGAGGTATATGAGCTCTGTGCCTTCCTAGACAAAAGGGACATCACC
TACGAGCCAATCAAAGTTGCTTTGAAGACTCATCTGGAGCCAAGGACTTTGGCACCCATGGATGTGCTCA
ATGAGTGGACGGCAGAGATCACTGTGTATTCCCCACAACAGATCATCAAAGTGTATGTTGGAAGCCACTG
GTACGCAACCACCCTGCAGACACTGCTGAAGTATCCAGAACTGCTGTCCAACCCTCAGAGAGTGTACTGG
ATCACATATGGACAAACCCTGCTCATCCACGGGGATGGCCAGATGTTCCGACACATTCTCAACTTCCTGA
GACTTGGCAAACTGTTTTTACCATCTGAATTTAAGGAATGGCCCCTCTTCTGCCAGGAGGTGGAGGAATA
CCACATTCCATCCCTCTCAGAAGCCCTTGCACAATGTGAAGCATACAAGTCATGGACTCAGGAGAAAGAA
TCTGAAAATGAAGAAGCTTTTTCCATCAGGAGGCTGCATGTGGTGACAGAAGGGCCAGGGTCACTGGTGG
AGTTCAGTAGAGACACTAAAGAAACCACAGCCTACATGCCTGTGGACTTCGAAGACTGCAGTGACAGGAC
TCCATGGAACAAGGCTAAGGGAAACCTGGTCAGGTCCAACCAGATGGATGAGGCTGAGCAGTACACTCGG
CCCATCCAGGTGTCCCTATGCCGAAATGCCAAGAGGGCTGGCAACCCTAGCACATACTCACACTGCCGTG
GCTTGTGTACCAATCCTGGACACTGGGGGAGCCACCCTGAGAGCCCCCCAAAGAAGAAATGCACCACAAT
CAACCTCACACAGAAATCTGAAACCAAAGACCCTCCCGCCACTCCCATGCAAAAACTCATCTCCCTGGTG
AGAGAATGGGACATGGTCAATTGCAAACAGTGGGAATTCCAGCCACTGACAGCCACACGGAGCAGCCCCT
TGGAGGAGGCCACCCTGCAGCTCCCCTTGGGAAGCGAGGCTGCTTCCCAGCCCAGCACCTCAGCTGCCTG
GAAAGCCCATTCCACAGCCTCAGAGAAGGATCCAGGACCACAGGCAGGGGCTGGAGCTGGAGCGAAAGAC
AAGGGGCCAGAGCCAACCTTCAAGCCATACTTACCCCCAAAAAGAGCTGGCACCCTGAAGGACTGGAGCA
AGCAGAGGACCAAGGAGAGAGAAAGCCCTGCCCCTGAGCAGCCTCTGCCCGAGGCCAGTGAGGTGGACAG
CCTAGGGGTTATCCTCAAAGTGACTCACCCCCCCGTGGTGGGCAGCGATGGCTTCTGCATGTTCTTTGAG
GACAGCATCATCTATACCACGGAGATGGACAACCTCAGGCACACAACACCCACAGCCAGTCCCCAGCCCC
AAGAAGTGACTTTCCTGAGTTTCTCTCTGTCCTGGGAAGAGATGTTTTATGCACAGAAATGTCACTGCTT
CCTGGCTGACATCATCATGGATTCCATCAGGCAAAAGGACCCCAAAGCCATCACAGCCAAGGTGGTCTCC
CTGGCCAATCGGCTGTGGACCCTGCACATCAGCCCCAAGCAGTTTGTGGTAGATTTGCTGGCCATCACCG
GCTTCAAGGATGACCGGCACACCCAGGAGCGCCTGTACAGCTGGGTGGAGCTTACACTGCCCTTCGCCAG
GAAATATGGCCGATGCATGGACCTGCTCATCCAGAGGGGCCTGTCTAGGTCTGTCTCTTACTCCATCCTG
GGAAAGTACCTACAAGAGGACTTGCCAACTTTCTTGTACAAAGTGGTATACCCATACGATGTTCCAGATT
ACGCTTAGTAATGAGAAATACTCAGAAGATGTCACTCACCATAGTCCGCAGTGAAAGATAAATGATCCCA
TGTGACAAATTCCCATCGTTTTAGAGCTAGAAATAGCAAGTAGGCCACTGAGCAAGAACTATGAATGAGA
TCTTTAGACATATTGCGGCCGCTTTCTCCGCGATCCAGACATGATAAGATACATTGATGAGTTTGGACAA
ACCAAAACTAGAATGCAGTGAAAAAAATGCCTTATTTGTGAAATTTGTGATGCTATTGCCTTATTTGTAA
CCATTATAAGCTGCAATAAACAAGTTATCTATAACAAGAAAATATATATATAATAAGTTATCACGTAAGT
AGAACATGAAATAACAATATAATTATCGTATGAGTTAAATCTTAAAAGTCACGTAAAAGATAATCATGCG
TCATTTTGACTCACGCGGTCGTTATAGTTCAAAATCAGTGACACTTACCGCATTGACAAGCACGCCTCAC
GGGAGCTCCAAGCGGCGACTGAGATGTCCTAAATGCACAGCGACGGATTCGCGCTATTTAGAAAGAGAGA
GCAATATTTCAAGAATGCATGCGTCAATTTTACGCAGACTATCTTTCTAGGGTTAAGAATTCACTGGCCG
TCGTTTTACAACGTCGTGACTGGGAAAACCCTGGCGTTACCCAACTTAATCGCCTTGCAGCACATCCCCC
TTTCGCCAGCTGGCGTAATAGCGAAGAGGCCCGCACCGATCGCCCTTCCCAACAGTTGCGCAGCCTGAAT
GGCGAATGGCGCCTGATGCGGTATTTTCTCCTTACGCATCTGTGCGGTATTTCACACCGCATATGGTGCA
CTCTCAGTACAATCTGCTCTGATGCCGCATAGTTAAGCCAGCCCCGACACCCGCCAACACCCGCTGACGC
GCCCTGACGGGCTTGTCTGCTCCCGGCATCCGCTTACAGACAAGCTGTGACCATGTCTCCGGGAGCTGCA
TGTGTCAGAGGTTTTCACCGTCATCACCGAAACACGCGAGTTCGAAAGGGCCTCGTGATACGCCTATTTT
TATAGGTTAATGTCATGATAATAATGGTTTCTTAGACGTCAGGTGGCACTTTTCGGGGAAATGTGCGCGG
AACCCCTATTTGTTTATTTTTCTAAATACATTCAAATATGTATCCGCTCATGAGACAATAACCCTGATAA
ATGCTTCAATAATATTGAAAAAGGAAGAGTATGAGTATTCAACATTTCCGTGTCGCCCTTATTCCCTTTT
TTGCGGCATTTTGCCTTCCTGTTTTTGCTCACCCAGAAACGCTGGTGAAAGTAAAAGATGCTGAAGATCA
GTTGGGTGCACGAGTGGGTTACATCGAACTGGATCTCAACAGCGGTAAGATCCTTGAGAGTTTTCGCCCC
GAAGAACGTTTTCCAATGATGAGCACTTTTAAAGTTCTGCTATGTGGCGCGGTATTATCCCGTATTGACG
CCGGGCAAGAGCAACTCGGTCGCCGCATACACTATTCTCAGAATGACTTGGTTGAGTACTCACCAGTCAC
AGAAAAGCATCTTACGGATGGCATGACAGTAAGAGAATTATGCAGTGCTGCCATAACCATGAGTGATAAC
ACTGCGGCCAACTTACTTCTGACAACGATCGGAGGACCGAAGGAGCTAACCGCTTTTTTGCACAACATGG
GGGATCATGTAACTCGCCTTGATCGTTGGGAACCGGAGCTGAATGAAGCCATACCAAACGACGAGCGTGA
CACCACGATGCCTGTAGCAATGGCAACAACGTTGCGCAAACTATTAACTGGCGAACTACTTACTCTAGCT
TCCCGGCAACAATTAATAGACTGGATGGAGGCGGATAAAGTTGCAGGACCACTTCTGCGCTCGGCCCTTC
CGGCTGGCTGGTTTATTGCTGATAAATCTGGAGCCGGTGAGCGTGGTTCACGCGGTATCATTGCAGCACT
GGGGCCAGATGGTAAGCCCTCCCGTATCGTAGTTATCTACACGACGGGGAGTCAGGCAACTATGGATGAA
CGAAATAGACAGATCGCTGAGATAGGTGCCTCACTGATTAAGCATTGGTAACTGTCAGACCAAGTTTACT
CATATATACTTTAGATTGATTTAAAACTTCATTTTTAATTTAAAAGGATCTAGGTGAAGATCCTTTTTGA
TAATCTCATGACCAAAATCCCTTAACGTGAGTTTTCGTTCCACTGAGCGTCAGACCCCGTAGAAAAGATC
AAAGGATCTTCTTGAGATCCTTTTTTTCTGCGCGTAATCTGCTGCTTGCAAACAAAAAAACCACCGCTAC
CAGCGGTGGTTTGTTTGCCGGATCAAGAGCTACCAACTCTTTTTCCGAAGGTAACTGGCTTCAGCAGAGC
GCAGATACCAAATACTGTTCTTCTAGTGTAGCCGTAGTTAGGCCACCACTTCAAGAACTCTGTAGCACCG
CCTACATACCTCGCTCTGCTAATCCTGTTACCAGTGGCTGCTGCCAGTGGCGATAAGTCGTGTCTTACCG
GGTTGGACTCAAGACGATAGTTACCGGATAAGGCGCAGCGGTCGGGCTGAACGGGGGGTTCGTGCACACA
GCCCAGCTTGGAGCGAACGACCTACACCGAACTGAGATACCTACAGCGTGAGCTATGAGAAAGCGCCACG
CTTCCCGAAGGGAGAAAGGCGGACAGGTATCCGGTAAGCGGCAGGGTCGGAACAGGAGAGCGCACGAGGG
AGCTTCCAGGGGGAAACGCCTGGTATCTTTATAGTCCTGTCGGGTTTCGCCACCTCTGACTTGAGCGTCG
ATTTTTGTGATGCTCGTCAGGGGGGCGGAGCCTATGGAAAAACGCCAGCAACGCGGCCTTTTTACGGTTC
CTGGCCTTTTGCTGGCCTTTTGCTCACATGTTCTTTCCTGCGTTATCCCCTGATTCTGTGGATAACCGTA
TTACCGCCTTTGAGTGAGCTGATACCGCTCGCCGCAGCCGAACGACCGAGCGCAGCGAGTCAGTGAGCGA
GGAAGCGGATGAGCGCCCAATACGCAAACCGCCTCTCACCGCGCGTTGGCCGATTCATTAATGCAGCTGG
CACGACAGGTTTCCCGACTGGAAAGCGGGCAGTGAGCGCAACGCAAACCGCCTCTCCCCGCGCGTTGGCC
GATTCATTAATGCAGCTGGCACGACAGGTTTCCCGACTGGAAAGCGGGCAGTGAGCGCAACGCAATTAAT
GTGAGTTAGCTCACTCATTAGGCACCCCAGGCTTTACACTTTATGCTTCCGGCTCGTATGTTGTGTGGAA
TTGTGAGCGGATAACAATTTCACACAGGAAACAGCTATGACCATGATTACGCCAAGGTCGACTTAACCCT
AGAAAGATAATCATATTGTGACGTACGTTAAAGATAATCATGCGTAAAATTGACGCATGTGTTTTATCGG
TCTGTATATCGAGGTTTATTTATTAATTTGAATAGATATTAAGTTTTATTATATTTACACTTACATACTA
ATAATAAATTCAACAAACAATTTATTTATGTTTATTTATTTATTAAAAAAAAACAAAAACTCAAAATTTC
TTCTATAAAGTAACAAAACTTTTAGCAGTGAAAAAAATGCTTTATTTGTGAAATTTGTGATGCTATTGCT
TTATTTGTAACCATTATAAGCTGCAATAAACAAGTTAACAACAACAATTGCATTCATTTTATGTTTCAGG
TTCAGGGGGAGGTGTGGGAGGTTTTTTAAAGCAAGTAAAACCTCTACAAATGTGGTATGGCTGATTATGA
TCCTCTGGAGATTCATGCGCCAGGTTTTCTGGTCATGCACCACGTTCGTGGGCCCTCAGGAACCTCCACG
TCAGCGGTAACTGTGAAGCCCAGTCGCTCGTAAAAAGGAAGATTCCGGGGAGCACTGGTTTCGAGGAACG
CCGGCACGCCAGCCCGTTCCGCGGCCTCAACACCAGGAAGAACGACAGCGCTTCCCAAACCTTTACCTTG
GTGATCTGGGCTGACACCGACAGTGGCAAGAAACCACGCAGGCTCCTTTGGTCTATGAGGAGCCAGCAAG
CCCTCCATTTGCTGTTGTGCCGCCAACCTACTCCCTGACAGCTCGGCCATCCGCGGACCTATTTCCGCGA
ACACTGCGCCGGCTTCGACGCTTTCCGGAGTAGTCCAGACCGCAACTGCGGCACCATCGTCCGCAACCCA
AACTTTACCAATGTCCAGACCCACGCGCGTAAGAAACAGCTCTTGCAACTCAGTTACCCTCTCTATGTGT
CTGTCCGGATCTACGGTATGGCGGGTCGCTGGATAATCTGCAAATGCTGCGGCAAGTGTTCGGACAGCCC
GTGGTACATCGTCACGGGTAGCGAGCCTAACAGTGGGCTTATATTCCGTCATGGGGCCGGGGTTCTCCTC
CACGTCGCCGGCCTGCTTCAGCAGGCTGAAGTTGGTGGCGCCGCTGCCCCCGGGGAGCATGTCAAGGTCA
AAATCGTCAAGAGCGTCAGCAGGCAGCATATCAAGGTCAAAGTCGTCAAGGGCATCGGCTGGGAGCATGT
CTAAGTCAAAATCGTCAAGGGCGTCGGTCGGCCCGCCGCTTTCGCACTTTAGCTGTTTCTCCAGGCCACA
TATGATTAGTTCCAGGCCGAAAAGGAAGGCAGGTTCGGCTCCCTGCCGGTCGAACAGCTCAATTGCTTGT
TTCAGAAGTGGGGGCATAGAATCGGTGGTAGGTGTCTCTCTTTCCTCTTTTGCTACTTGATGCTCCTGTT
CCTCCAATACGCAGCCCAGTGTAAAGTGGCCCACGGCGGACAGAGCGTACAGTGCGTTCTCCAGGGAGAA
GCCTTGCTGACACAGGAACGCGAGCTGATTTTCCAGGGTTTCGTACTGTTTCTCTGTTGGGCGGGTGCCG
AGATGCACTTTAGCCCCGTCACGATGTGAGAGGAGAGCACAGCGGTATGACTTGGCGTTGTTCCGCAGAA
AGTCTTGCCATGACTCGCCTTCCAGGGGGCAGGAGTGGGTATGATGCCTGTCCAGCATCTCGATTGGCAG
GGCATCGAGCAGGGCCCGCTTGTTCTTCACGTGCCAGTACAGGGTAGGCTGCTCAACTCCCAGCTTTTGA
GCGAGTTTCCTTGTCGTCAGGCCTTCGATACCGACTCCATTGAGTAATTCCAGAGCAGAGTTTATGACTT
TGCTCTTGTCCAGTCTAGACATCTTATCGTCATCGTCTTTGTAATCCATGGTGGCGGATCCCGCGTCACG
ACACCTGTGTTCTGGCGGCAAACCCGTTGCGAAAAAGAACGTTCACGGCGACTACTGCACTTATATACGG
TTCTCCCCCACCCTCGGGAAAAAGGCGGAGCCAGTACACGACATCACTTTCCCAGTTTACCCCGCGCCAC
CTTCTCTAGGCACCGGTTCAATTGCCGACCCCTCCCCCCAACTTCTCGGGCACTGTGGGCCATGTGCGCT
CTGCCCCATGGTAATAGCCATGACTAATACGTAGATGTACTGCCAAGTAGGAAAGTGCCATAAGGTCATG
TACTGGGCATAATGCCAGGCGGGCCATTTACCGTCATTGACGTCAATAGGGGGCGTACTTGGCATATGAT
ACACTTGATGTACTGCCAAGTGGGCAGTTTACCGTAAATACTCCACCCATTGACGTCAATGGAAAGTGCC
TATTGGCGTTACTATGGGAACATACGTCATTATTGACGTCAATGGGCGGGGGTCGTTGGGCGGTCAGCCA
GGCGGGCCATTTACCGTAAGTTATGTAACGCGGAACTCCATATATGGGCTATGAACTAATGACCCCGTAA
TTGATTACTATTAATAACTAGTCAATAATCAATGTCATAAGCTCTAATCGCATAATCGAGCTAAGAGCGA
TTAATATGCTTAGCTAGCTTAGCTAAGCTAGATTTCTCTATTCTCCCACAATATATAGCAGCTATTAGCT
TAGCAGTCCGAATACGATCGTCCACGATCCATAAGCGTAACACATTTGAGTAGCGACTGACGGGCACCGG
AGCCACTCGAGTGGAATTA
Features (pLannotate 1.2.2; 27 found; start..end, strand, type, name):
      8..256     +  promoter       TRE3GV promoter (fragment): 3rd-generation Tet-responsive promoter that can be activated by binding of Tet-On® 3G, optimized for retroviral and lentiviral vectors
    263..304     +  promoter       tight TRE promoter (fragment): Tet-responsive promoter PTight, consisting of seven tet operator sequences followed by the minimal CMV promoter
    368..385     +  protein_bind   attB1 (fragment): mutant version of attB; core recombination site for the Gateway® BP reaction BP Clonase™
    394..3171    +  CDS            KCTD19: KCD19_HUMAN - Experimental evidence at protein level: Swiss-Prot protein existence level 1. From Homo sapiens (Human).
   3179..3196    -  protein_bind   attB2 (fragment): mutant version of attB; core recombination site for the Gateway® BP reaction BP Clonase™
   3199..3227    +  CDS            3xHA (fragment): three tandem HA epitope tags
   3265..3287    +  promoter       SNR52 promoter (fragment): promoter for the S. cerevisiae small nucleolar RNA gene SNR52
   3308..3331    +  misc_RNA       gRNA scaffold (fragment): guide RNA scaffold for the Streptococcus pyogenes CRISPR/Cas9 system
   3392..3526    -  polyA_signal   SV40 poly(A) signal: SV40 polyadenylation signal
   3839..3996    +  CDS            lacZα (fragment): LacZα fragment of β-galactosidase; lacZ fragment
   4002..4101    -  misc_feature   bom (fragment): basis of mobility region from pBR322
   4205..4240    -  CDS            rop (fragment): Rop protein, which maintains plasmids at low copy number; rop
   4336..4440    +  promoter       AmpR promoter: bla
   4441..5301    +  CDS            AmpR: β-lactamase; bla; confers resistance to ampicillin, carbenicillin, and related antibiotics
   5472..6060    +  rep_origin     ori: high-copy-number ColE1/pMB1/pBR322/pUC origin of replication
   6243..6335    +  CDS            lacI (fragment): lac repressor; lacI; The lac repressor binds to the lac operator to inhibit transcription in E. coli. This inhibition can be relieved by adding lactose or isopropyl-β-D-thiogalactopyranoside (IPTG).
   6341..6424    +  CDS            lacI (fragment): lac repressor; lacI; The lac repressor binds to the lac operator to inhibit transcription in E. coli. This inhibition can be relieved by adding lactose or isopropyl-β-D-thiogalactopyranoside (IPTG).
   6437..6458    +  protein_bind   CAP binding site: CAP binding activates transcription in the presence of cAMP. E. coli catabolite activator protein
   6473..6503    +  promoter       lac promoter: promoter for the E. coli lac operon
   6511..6527    +  protein_bind   lac operator: The lac repressor binds to the lac operator to inhibit transcription in E. coli. This inhibition can be relieved by adding lactose or isopropyl-β-D-thiogalactopyranoside (IPTG). lac repressor encoded by lacI
   6815..6896    -  polyA_signal   SV40 poly(A) signal: SV40 polyadenylation signal
   6919..7002    -  CDS            large T antigen (fragment): large T antigen from SV40 (simian virus 40)
   7016..7612    -  CDS            pac: PUAC_STRAD - Protein predicted: Swiss-Prot protein existence level 4. Detoxification of puromycin. From Streptomyces alboniger.
   7685..7795    -  CDS            VP48: 3 tandem repeats of the minimal activation domain of herpes simplex virus VP16 (Cheng et al., 2013)
   7725..8422    -  CDS            rtTA3 (fragment): reverse tetracycline transactivator 3 activates expression from Tet-responsive promoters in the presence of doxycycline
   8475..8686    -  promoter       EF-1α core promoter: core promoter for human elongation factor EF-1α
   8687..9066    -  enhancer       CMV enhancer: human cytomegalovirus immediate early enhancer
