[The description below was written by a language model from this plasmid's Addgene catalogue record and pLannotate feature annotations shown in this document.]
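Description:
pPB-cT3G-cERP2-KCTD19 is a PiggyBac transposon plasmid for doxycycline-inducible expression of human KCTD19 in mammalian cells, built by Gateway cloning into the pPB-cT3G-cERP2 backbone. In bacteria it is maintained as a high-copy plasmid through a ColE1/pUC-type origin and selected with ampicillin via the β-lactamase gene. Fragments of lacZα, lacI, the lac promoter/operator, bom and rop also appear in the annotation and are most likely remnants of the cloning vector. The automated feature table does not annotate the PiggyBac terminal repeats, so their positions cannot be given from this record, although the catalogue entry identifies the plasmid as a transposon vector intended for genomic integration by PiggyBac transposase.

The payload consists of two divergently oriented units. A third-generation Tet-responsive (TRE3G-type) promoter drives the full KCTD19 coding sequence, which is flanked by attB1 and attB2 sites left by the Gateway reaction and followed by an HA epitope, giving a C-terminal tag, and an SV40 polyadenylation signal. On the opposite strand, a CMV enhancer joined to the EF-1α core promoter constitutively drives a reverse tetracycline transactivator (rtTA3-like, with VP16-derived activation repeats) followed by the puromycin N-acetyltransferase gene and a second SV40 poly(A). How the two reading frames are linked is not annotated. This all-in-one design allows puromycin selection of stably integrated cells, with the transactivator switching on KCTD19 only when doxycycline is added. Short hits to the SNR52 promoter and a gRNA scaffold downstream of the tag are small fragments and are probably spurious matches. The plasmid comes from a study on inducing meiosis from human pluripotent stem cells, where inducible expression of candidate factors such as KCTD19 fits the described purpose.
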