Addgene plasmid #222529: pPB-cT3G-cERP2-KCTD19
Purpose: PiggyBac transposon plasmid for doxycycline inducible expression of KCTD19
Depositing lab: George Church. Depositing organization: Harvard Medical School. Publication: Induction of Meiosis from Human Pluripotent Stem Cells. Pierson Smela M, Adams J, Ma C, Breimann L, Widocki U, Shioda T, Church GM. bioRxiv 2024.05.31.596483 10.1101/2024.05.31.596483.
Backbone
  Vector backbone: pPB-cT3G-cERP2
  Vector type: Mammalian Expression
  Selectable markers: Puromycin
Growth in bacteria
  Bacterial resistance: Ampicillin, 100 μg/mL
  Growth temperature: 37°C
  Growth strain: DH5alpha
  Copy number: High Copy
Gene/Insert
  Gene/Insert name: KCTD19
  Species: H. sapiens (human)
  Entrez Gene: KCTD19
  Tag / fusion protein: HA (C terminal on insert)
  Cloning method: Gateway Cloning
Terms and licenses: Academic/Nonprofit Terms; Industry Terms: Not Available to Industry
Depositor comments: Please visit https://doi.org/10.1101/2024.05.31.596483 for bioRxiv preprint.
How to cite: pPB-cT3G-cERP2-KCTD19 was a gift from George Church (Addgene plasmid # 222529 ; http://n2t.net/addgene:222529 ; RRID:Addgene_222529)
